Addgene plasmid #225964: pQE-9-RTXWT-C
Purpose: Block V Repeats-In-Toxin (RTX) protein with C-terminal Capping Domain
Depositing lab: Danielle Mai. Depositing organization: Stanford University. Publication: Sequence-defined structural transitions by calcium-responsive proteins. Chang M, Huang W, Shambharkar G, Hernandez K, Mai DJ. Polym Chem. 2024. doi: https://doi.org/10.1039/D4PY00907J.
Backbone
  Vector backbone: pQE-9
  Vector type: Bacterial Expression
Growth in bacteria
  Bacterial resistance: Ampicillin, 100 μg/mL
  Growth temperature: 37°C
  Growth strain: DH5alpha
  Copy number: High Copy
Gene/Insert
  Gene/Insert name: RTXWT-C
  Species: Synthetic
  Tag / fusion protein: 6xHis (N terminal on insert)
  Cloning method: Restriction Enzyme; 5′ cloning site BamHI (not destroyed); 3′ cloning site HindIII (not destroyed)
Terms and licenses: Academic/Nonprofit Terms; Industry Terms: Not Available to Industry
Depositor comments: Please visit https://doi.org/10.26434/chemrxiv-2024-wk4bn-v3 for preprint.
How to cite: pQE-9-RTXWT-C was a gift from Danielle Mai (Addgene plasmid # 225964 ; http://n2t.net/addgene:225964 ; RRID:Addgene_225964)
