[The description below was written by a language model from this plasmid's Addgene catalogue record and pLannotate feature annotations shown in this document.]
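Description:
pQE-9-RTXWT-C is a bacterial expression plasmid built on the pQE-9 backbone for producing a calcium-responsive repeats-in-toxin (RTX) protein in E. coli. It replicates from a high-copy ColE1/pMB1-type origin and is selected with ampicillin through the β-lactamase gene (AmpR) and its native promoter. The sequenced record (about 5.2 kb) also shows a bom mobility region, a short rop fragment, and a chloramphenicol acetyltransferase (cat) coding sequence preceded by only a fragment of its promoter. The catalogue lists ampicillin as the sole resistance, so cat should not be assumed to be a working marker.

The insert, RTXWT-C, is listed as synthetic and was cloned between BamHI and HindIII sites, both of which are retained. It encodes the Block V RTX domain together with its C-terminal capping domain, and the annotation matches this region to a fragment of the Bordetella pertussis adenylate cyclase toxin (cya/CyaA). An N-terminal 6xHis tag is fused to the insert for metal-affinity purification. Transcription is driven by the bacteriophage T5 promoter, which is recognised by E. coli RNA polymerase and is controlled by an embedded lac operator plus a second downstream operator. The lambda t0 terminator closes the expression unit, and an rrnB T1 terminator follows cat. A lacI gene under the lacIq promoter is carried on the plasmid, supplying elevated repressor levels so that expression stays off until induced with IPTG.

The associated work concerns sequence-defined structural transitions in calcium-responsive proteins. The construct is therefore suited to recombinant production and purification of the wild-type capped RTX domain for studying these transitions.
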