Features (pLannotate 1.2.2; 17 found; start..end, strand, type, name):
     10..54      +  promoter       T5 promoter: bacteriophage T5 promoter for E. coli RNA polymerase, with embedded lac operator
     62..78      +  protein_bind   lac operator: The lac repressor binds to the lac operator to inhibit transcription in E. coli. This inhibition can be relieved by adding lactose or isopropyl-β-D-thiogalactopyranoside (IPTG). lac repressor encoded by lacI
    127..144     +  CDS            7xHis (fragment): 6xHis affinity tag
    166..627     +  CDS            cya (fragment): CYAA_BORP1 - Also known as cyaA. Experimental evidence at protein level: Swiss-Prot protein existence level 1. This adenylate cyclase belongs to a special class of bacterial toxin. It causes whooping cough by acting on mammalian cells by elevating cAMP-concentration and thus disrupts normal cell function. From Bordetella pertussis (strain ATCC 9797 / DSM 5571 / NCTC 10739 / 18323).
    667..761     +  terminator     lambda t0 terminator: transcription terminator from phage lambda
    776..804     +  promoter       cat promoter (fragment): promoter of the E. coli cat gene encoding chloramphenicol acetyltransferase
    805..1461    +  CDS            cat: CAT_ECOLX - Experimental evidence at protein level: Swiss-Prot protein existence level 1. This enzyme is an effector of chloramphenicol resistance in bacteria. From Escherichia coli. This protein is used as a marker in many commonly used cloning vectors, such as pACYC184.
   1529..1615    +  terminator     rrnB T1 terminator: Escherichia coli rrnB; transcription terminator T1 from the E. coli rrnB gene
   1638..1655    -  promoter       tet promoter (fragment): E. coli promoter for tetracycline efflux protein gene
   1674..1695    -  protein_bind   CAP binding site: CAP binding activates transcription in the presence of cAMP. E. coli catabolite activator protein
   1708..2790    -  CDS            lacI: lac repressor; lacI; The lac repressor binds to the lac operator to inhibit transcription in E. coli. This inhibition can be relieved by adding lactose or isopropyl-β-D-thiogalactopyranoside (IPTG).
   2791..2868    -  promoter       lacIq promoter: lacI (mutant); In the lacIq allele, a single base change in the promoter boosts expression of the lacI gene about 10-fold.
   2917..2958    +  CDS            rop (fragment): Rop protein, which maintains plasmids at low copy number; rop
   3060..3200    +  misc_feature   bom: basis of mobility region from pBR322
   3386..3974    -  rep_origin     ori: high-copy-number ColE1/pMB1/pBR322/pUC origin of replication
   4145..5005    -  CDS            AmpR: β-lactamase; bla; confers resistance to ampicillin, carbenicillin, and related antibiotics
   5006..5110    -  promoter       AmpR promoter: bla
>Addgene plasmid #225964 | pQE-9-RTXWT-C | addgene full sequence | sequence record 446164 | Addgene NGS Result
CTCGAGAAATCATAAAAAATTTATTTGCTTTGTGAGCGGATAACAATTATAATAGATTCAATTGTGAGCG
GATAACAATTTCACACAGAATTCATTAAAGAGGAGAAATTAACTATGAGAGGATCGCATCACCATCACCA
TCACGGATCCCATATGGAGCTCGGCGCTAGCGGCAGCGCACGCGACGATGTCCTTATCGGCGATGCGGGC
GCTAACGTCCTCAACGGACTGGCTGGTAATGACGTATTATCAGGAGGGGCAGGTGACGATGTGTTATTAG
GGGACGAAGGCAGTGATTTGCTGTCTGGGGATGCAGGAAACGATGATCTGTTCGGTGGTCAGGGTGATGA
TACCTATCTGTTTGGGGTTGGTTACGGTCACGACACGATCTATGAGTCCGGCGGCGGCCACGATACAATC
CGTATTAATGCCGGAGCAGACCAACTGTGGTTTGCGCGCCAGGGAAATGATCTTGAAATACGTATTCTCG
GTACCGATGATGCGTTGACTGTTCATGATTGGTATCGGGACGCTGATCATAGAGTTGAAATAATTCATGC
AGCGAATCAGGCTGTGGATCAAGCCGGTATTGAAAAACTGGTAGAGGCCATGGCCCAGTACCCGGACGAA
TTCACTAGTCTCGAGAAGCTTAATTAGCTGAGCTTGGACTCCTGTTGATAGATCCAGTAATGACCTCAGA
ACTCCATCTGGATTTGTTCAGAACGCTCGGTTGCCGCCGGGCGTTTTTTATTGGTGAGAATCCAAGCTAG
CTTGGCGAGATTTTCAGGAGCTAAGGAAGCTAAAATGGAGAAAAAAATCACTGGATATACCACCGTTGAT
ATATCCCAATGGCATCGTAAAGAACATTTTGAGGCATTTCAGTCAGTTGCTCAATGTACCTATAACCAGA
CCGTTCAGCTGGATATTACGGCCTTTTTAAAGACCGTAAAGAAAAATAAGCACAAGTTTTATCCGGCCTT
TATTCACATTCTTGCCCGCCTGATGAATGCTCATCCGGAATTTCGTATGGCAATGAAAGACGGTGAGCTG
GTGATATGGGATAGTGTTCACCCTTGTTACACCGTTTTCCATGAGCAAACTGAAACGTTTTCATCGCTCT
GGAGTGAATACCACGACGATTTCCGGCAGTTTCTACACATATATTCGCAAGATGTGGCGTGTTACGGTGA
AAACCTGGCCTATTTCCCTAAAGGGTTTATTGAGAATATGTTTTTCGTCTCAGCCAATCCCTGGGTGAGT
TTCACCAGTTTTGATTTAAACGTGGCCAATATGGACAACTTCTTCGCCCCCGTTTTCACCATGGGCAAAT
ATTATACGCAAGGCGACAAGGTGCTGATGCCGCTGGCGATTCAGGTTCATCATGCCGTTTGTGATGGCTT
CCATGTCGGCAGAATGCTTAATGAATTACAACAGTACTGCGATGAGTGGCAGGGCGGGGCGTAATTTTTT
TAAGGCAGTTATTGGTGCCCTTAAACGCCTGGGGTAATGACTCTCTAGCTTGAGGCATCAAATAAAACGA
AAGGCTCAGTCGAAAGACTGGGCCTTTCGTTTTATCTGTTGTTTGTCGGTGAACGCTCTCCTGAGTAGGA
CAAATCCGCCCTCTAGATTACGTGCAGTCGATGATAAGCTGTCAAACATGAGAATTGTGCCTAATGAGTG
AGCTAACTTACATTAATTGCGTTGCGCTCACTGCCCGCTTTCCAGTCGGGAAACCTGTCGTGCCAGCTGC
ATTAATGAATCGGCCAACGCGCGGGGAGAGGCGGTTTGCGTATTGGGCGCCAGGGTGGTTTTTCTTTTCA
CCAGTGAGACGGGCAACAGCTGATTGCCCTTCACCGCCTGGCCCTGAGAGAGTTGCAGCAAGCGGTCCAC
GCTGGTTTGCCCCAGCAGGCGAAAATCCTGTTTGATGGTGGTTAACGGCGGGATATAACATGAGCTGTCT
TCGGTATCGTCGTATCCCACTACCGAGATATCCGCACCAACGCGCAGCCCGGACTCGGTAATGGCGCGCA
TTGCGCCCAGCGCCATCTGATCGTTGGCAACCAGCATCGCAGTGGGAACGATGCCCTCATTCAGCATTTG
CATGGTTTGTTGAAAACCGGACATGGCACTCCAGTCGCCTTCCCGTTCCGCTATCGGCTGAATTTGATTG
CGAGTGAGATATTTATGCCAGCCAGCCAGACGCAGACGCGCCGAGACAGAACTTAATGGGCCCGCTAACA
GCGCGATTTGCTGGTGACCCAATGCGACCAGATGCTCCACGCCCAGTCGCGTACCGTCTTCATGGGAGAA
AATAATACTGTTGATGGGTGTCTGGTCAGAGACATCAAGAAATAACGCCGGAACATTAGTGCAGGCAGCT
TCCACAGCAATGGCATCCTGGTCATCCAGCGGATAGTTAATGATCAGCCCACTGACGCGTTGCGCGAGAA
GATTGTGCACCGCCGCTTTACAGGCTTCGACGCCGCTTCGTTCTACCATCGACACCACCACGCTGGCACC
CAGTTGATCGGCGCGAGATTTAATCGCCGCGACAATTTGCGACGGCGCGTGCAGGGCCAGACTGGAGGTG
GCAACGCCAATCAGCAACGACTGTTTGCCCGCCAGTTGTTGTGCCACGCGGTTGGGAATGTAATTCAGCT
CCGCCATCGCCGCTTCCACTTTTTCCCGCGTTTTCGCAGAAACGTGGCTGGCCTGGTTCACCACGCGGGA
AACGGTCTGATAAGAGACACCGGCATACTCTGCGACATCGTATAACGTTACTGGTTTCACATTCACCACC
CTGAATTGACTCTCTTCCGGGCGCTATCATGCCATACCGCGAAAGGTTTTGCACCATTCGATGGTGTCGG
AATTTCGGGCAGCGTTGGGTCCTGGCCACGGGTGCGCATGATCTAGAGCTGCCTCGCGCGTTTCGGTGAT
GACGGTGAAAACCTCTGACACATGCAGCTCCCGGAGACGGTCACAGCTTGTCTGTAAGCGGATGCCGGGA
GCAGACAAGCCCGTCAGGGCGCGTCAGCGGGTGTTGGCGGGTGTCGGGGCGCAGCCATGACCCAGTCACG
TAGCGATAGCGGAGTGTATACTGGCTTAACTATGCGGCATCAGAGCAGATTGTACTGAGAGTGCACCATA
TGCGGTGTGAAATACCGCACAGATGCGTAAGGAGAAAATACCGCATCAGGCGCTCTTCCGCTTCCTCGCT
CACTGACTCGCTGCGCTCGGTCGTTCGGCTGCGGCGAGCGGTATCAGCTCACTCAAAGGCGGTAATACGG
TTATCCACAGAATCAGGGGATAACGCAGGAAAGAACATGTGAGCAAAAGGCCAGCAAAAGGCCAGGAACC
GTAAAAAGGCCGCGTTGCTGGCGTTTTTCCATAGGCTCCGCCCCCCTGACGAGCATCACAAAAATCGACG
CTCAAGTCAGAGGTGGCGAAACCCGACAGGACTATAAAGATACCAGGCGTTTCCCCCTGGAAGCTCCCTC
GTGCGCTCTCCTGTTCCGACCCTGCCGCTTACCGGATACCTGTCCGCCTTTCTCCCTTCGGGAAGCGTGG
CGCTTTCTCATAGCTCACGCTGTAGGTATCTCAGTTCGGTGTAGGTCGTTCGCTCCAAGCTGGGCTGTGT
GCACGAACCCCCCGTTCAGCCCGACCGCTGCGCCTTATCCGGTAACTATCGTCTTGAGTCCAACCCGGTA
AGACACGACTTATCGCCACTGGCAGCAGCCACTGGTAACAGGATTAGCAGAGCGAGGTATGTAGGCGGTG
CTACAGAGTTCTTGAAGTGGTGGCCTAACTACGGCTACACTAGAAGGACAGTATTTGGTATCTGCGCTCT
GCTGAAGCCAGTTACCTTCGGAAAAAGAGTTGGTAGCTCTTGATCCGGCAAACAAACCACCGCTGGTAGC
GGTGGTTTTTTTGTTTGCAAGCAGCAGATTACGCGCAGAAAAAAAGGATCTCAAGAAGATCCTTTGATCT
TTTCTACGGGGTCTGACGCTCAGTGGAACGAAAACTCACGTTAAGGGATTTTGGTCATGAGATTATCAAA
AAGGATCTTCACCTAGATCCTTTTAAATTAAAAATGAAGTTTTAAATCAATCTAAAGTATATATGAGTAA
ACTTGGTCTGACAGTTACCAATGCTTAATCAGTGAGGCACCTATCTCAGCGATCTGTCTATTTCGTTCAT
CCATAGTTGCCTGACTCCCCGTCGTGTAGATAACTACGATACGGGAGGGCTTACCATCTGGCCCCAGTGC
TGCAATGATACCGCGAGACCCACGCTCACCGGCTCCAGATTTATCAGCAATAAACCAGCCAGCCGGAAGG
GCCGAGCGCAGAAGTGGTCCTGCAACTTTATCCGCCTCCATCCAGTCTATTAATTGTTGCCGGGAAGCTA
GAGTAAGTAGTTCGCCAGTTAATAGTTTGCGCAACGTTGTTGCCATTGCTACAGGCATCGTGGTGTCACG
CTCGTCGTTTGGTATGGCTTCATTCAGCTCCGGTTCCCAACGATCAAGGCGAGTTACATGATCCCCCATG
TTGTGCAAAAAAGCGGTTAGCTCCTTCGGTCCTCCGATCGTTGTCAGAAGTAAGTTGGCCGCAGTGTTAT
CACTCATGGTTATGGCAGCACTGCATAATTCTCTTACTGTCATGCCATCCGTAAGATGCTTTTCTGTGAC
TGGTGAGTACTCAACCAAGTCATTCTGAGAATAGTGTATGCGGCGACCGAGTTGCTCTTGCCCGGCGTCA
ATACGGGATAATACCGCGCCACATAGCAGAACTTTAAAAGTGCTCATCATTGGAAAACGTTCTTCGGGGC
GAAAACTCTCAAGGATCTTACCGCTGTTGAGATCCAGTTCGATGTAACCCACTCGTGCACCCAACTGATC
TTCAGCATCTTTTACTTTCACCAGCGTTTCTGGGTGAGCAAAAACAGGAAGGCAAAATGCCGCAAAAAAG
GGAATAAGGGCGACACGGAAATGTTGAATACTCATACTCTTCCTTTTTCAATATTATTGAAGCATTTATC
AGGGTTATTGTCTCATGAGCGGATACATATTTGAATGTATTTAGAAAAATAAACAAATAGGGGTTCCGCG
CACATTTCCCCGAAAAGTGCCACCTGACGTCTAAGAAACCATTATTATCATGACATTAACCTATAAAAAT
AGGCGTATCACGAGGCCCTTTCGTCTTCAC
